>Addgene plasmid #112796 | pGMV-gSWEET4 | addgene full sequence | sequence record 224114 | Addgene NGS Result
CGCCTTACAACGGCTCTCCCCTGACGCCGTCCCGGACTGATGGGCTGCCTGTATCGAGTGGTGATTTTGT
GCCGAGCTGCCGGTCGGGGAGCTGTTGGCTGGCTGGTGGCAGGATATATTGTGGTGTAAACAAATTGACG
CTTAGACAACTTAATAACACATTGCGGACGTTTTTAATGTAGAGCTCAAAGTTTAACGCGTTAGCAGAAG
GCATGTTGTTGTGACTCCGAGGGGTTGCCTCAAACTCTATCTTATAACCGGCGTGGAGGCATGGAGGCAG
GGGTATTTTGGTCATTTTAATAGATAGTGGAAAATGACGTGGAATTTACTTAAAGACGAAGTCTTTGCGA
CAAGGGGGGGCCCACGCCGAATTTAATATTACCGGCGTGGCCCCCCCTTATCGCGAGTGCTTTAGCACGA
GCGGTCCAGATTTAAAGTAGAAAATTTCCCGCCCACTAGGGTTAAAGGTGTTCACACTATAAAAGCATAT
ACGATGTGATGGTATTTGATGGAGCGTATATTGTATCAGGTATTTCCGTTGGATACGAATTATTCGTACG
ACCCTCGGTACCGATCGGCGCGCCAGATTTGCCTTTTCAATTTCAGAAAGAATGCTAACCCACAGATGGT
TAGAGAGGCTTACGCAGCAGGTATCATCAAGACGATCTACCCGAGCAATAATCTCCAGGAAATCAAATAC
CTTCCCAAGAAGGTTAAAGATGCAGTCAAAAGATTCAGGACTAACTGCATCAAGAACACAGAGAAAGATA
TATTTCTCAAGATCAGAAGTACTATTCCAGTATGGACGATTCAAGGCTTGCTTCACAAACCAAGGCAAGT
AATAGAGATTGGAGTCTCTAAAAAGGTAGTTCCCACTGAATCAAAGGCCATGGAGTCAAAGATTCAAATA
GAGGACCTAACAGAACTCGCCGTAAAGACTGGCGAACAGTTCATACAGAGTCTCTTACGACTCAATGACA
AGAAGAAAATCTTCGTCAACATGGTGGAGCACGACACACTTGTCTACTCCAAAAATATCAAAGATACAGT
CTCAGAAGACCAAAGGGCAATTGAGACTTTTCAACAAAGGGTAATATCCGGAAACCTCCTCGGATTCCAT
TGCCCAGCTATCTGTCACTTTATTGTGAAGATAGTGGAAAAGGAAGGTGGCTCCTACAAATGCCATCATT
GCGATAAAGGAAAGGCCATCGTTGAAGATGCCTCTGCCGACAGTGGTCCCAAAGATGGACCCCCACCCAC
GAGGAGCATCGTGGAAAAAGAAGACGTTCCAACCACGTCTTCAAAGCAAGTGGATTGATGTGATATCTCC
ACTGACGTAAGGGATGACGCACAATCCCACTATCCTTCGCAAGACCCTTCCTCTATATAAGGAAGTTCAT
TTCATTTGGAGAGAACACGGGGGACTCCTGCAGGTAGATCGCTCGTCGACATGGATAAGAAGTACTCTAT
CGGACTCGATATCGGAACTAACTCTGTGGGATGGGCTGTGATCACCGATGAGTACAAGGTGCCATCTAAG
AAGTTCAAGGTTCTCGGAAACACCGATAGGCACTCTATCAAGAAAAACCTTATCGGTGCTCTCCTCTTCG
ATTCTGGTGAAACTGCTGAGGCTACCAGACTCAAGAGAACCGCTAGAAGAAGGTACACCAGAAGAAAGAA
CAGGATCTGCTACCTCCAAGAGATCTTCTCTAACGAGATGGCTAAAGTGGATGATTCATTCTTCCACAGG
CTCGAAGAGTCATTCCTCGTGGAAGAAGATAAGAAGCACGAGAGGCACCCTATCTTCGGAAACATCGTTG
ATGAGGTGGCATACCACGAGAAGTACCCTACTATCTACCACCTCAGAAAGAAGCTCGTTGATTCTACTGA
TAAGGCTGATCTCAGGCTCATCTACCTCGCTCTCGCTCACATGATCAAGTTCAGAGGACACTTCCTCATC
GAGGGTGATCTCAACCCTGATAACTCTGATGTGGATAAGTTGTTCATCCAGCTCGTGCAGACCTACAACC
AGCTTTTCGAAGAGAACCCTATCAACGCTTCAGGTGTGGATGCTAAGGCTATCCTCTCTGCTAGGCTCTC
TAAGTCAAGAAGGCTTGAGAACCTCATTGCTCAGCTCCCTGGTGAGAAGAAGAACGGACTTTTCGGAAAC
TTGATCGCTCTCTCTCTCGGACTCACCCCTAACTTCAAGTCTAACTTCGATCTCGCTGAGGATGCAAAGC
TCCAGCTCTCAAAGGATACCTACGATGATGATCTCGATAACCTCCTCGCTCAGATCGGAGATCAGTACGC
TGATTTGTTCCTCGCTGCTAAGAACCTCTCTGATGCTATCCTCCTCAGTGATATCCTCAGAGTGAACACC
GAGATCACCAAGGCTCCACTCTCAGCTTCTATGATCAAGAGATACGATGAGCACCACCAGGATCTCACAC
TTCTCAAGGCTCTTGTTAGACAGCAGCTCCCAGAGAAGTACAAAGAGATTTTCTTCGATCAGTCTAAGAA
CGGATACGCTGGTTACATCGATGGTGGTGCATCTCAAGAAGAGTTCTACAAGTTCATCAAGCCTATCCTC
GAGAAGATGGATGGAACCGAGGAACTCCTCGTGAAGCTCAATAGAGAGGATCTTCTCAGAAAGCAGAGGA
CCTTCGATAACGGATCTATCCCTCATCAGATCCACCTCGGAGAGTTGCACGCTATCCTTAGAAGGCAAGA
GGATTTCTACCCATTCCTCAAGGATAACAGGGAAAAGATTGAGAAGATTCTCACCTTCAGAATCCCTTAC
TACGTGGGACCTCTCGCTAGAGGAAACTCAAGATTCGCTTGGATGACCAGAAAGTCTGAGGAAACCATCA
CCCCTTGGAACTTCGAAGAGGTGGTGGATAAGGGTGCTAGTGCTCAGTCTTTCATCGAGAGGATGACCAA
CTTCGATAAGAACCTTCCAAACGAGAAGGTGCTCCCTAAGCACTCTTTGCTCTACGAGTACTTCACCGTG
TACAACGAGTTGACCAAGGTTAAGTACGTGACCGAGGGAATGAGGAAGCCTGCTTTTTTGTCAGGTGAGC
AAAAGAAGGCTATCGTTGATCTCTTGTTCAAGACCAACAGAAAGGTGACCGTGAAGCAGCTCAAAGAGGA
TTACTTCAAGAAAATCGAGTGCTTCGATTCAGTTGAGATTTCTGGTGTTGAGGATAGGTTCAACGCATCT
CTCGGAACCTACCACGATCTCCTCAAGATCATTAAGGATAAGGATTTCTTGGATAACGAGGAAAACGAGG
ATATCTTGGAGGATATCGTTCTTACCCTCACCCTCTTTGAAGATAGAGAGATGATTGAAGAAAGGCTCAA
GACCTACGCTCATCTCTTCGATGATAAGGTGATGAAGCAGTTGAAGAGAAGAAGATACACTGGTTGGGGA
AGGCTCTCAAGAAAGCTCATTAACGGAATCAGGGATAAGCAGTCTGGAAAGACAATCCTTGATTTCCTCA
AGTCTGATGGATTCGCTAACAGAAACTTCATGCAGCTCATCCACGATGATTCTCTCACCTTTAAAGAGGA
TATCCAGAAGGCTCAGGTTTCAGGACAGGGTGATAGTCTCCATGAGCATATCGCTAACCTCGCTGGATCT
CCTGCAATCAAGAAGGGAATCCTCCAGACTGTGAAGGTTGTGGATGAGTTGGTGAAGGTGATGGGAAGGC
ATAAGCCTGAGAACATCGTGATCGAAATGGCTAGAGAGAACCAGACCACTCAGAAGGGACAGAAGAACTC
TAGGGAAAGGATGAAGAGGATCGAGGAAGGTATCAAAGAGCTTGGATCTCAGATCCTCAAAGAGCACCCT
GTTGAGAACACTCAGCTCCAGAATGAGAAGCTCTACCTCTACTACCTCCAGAACGGAAGGGATATGTATG
TGGATCAAGAGTTGGATATCAACAGGCTCTCTGATTACGATGTTGATCATATCGTGCCACAGTCATTCTT
GAAGGATGATTCTATCGATAACAAGGTGCTCACCAGGTCTGATAAGAACAGGGGTAAGAGTGATAACGTG
CCAAGTGAAGAGGTTGTGAAGAAAATGAAGAACTATTGGAGGCAGCTCCTCAACGCTAAGCTCATCACTC
AGAGAAAGTTCGATAACTTGACTAAGGCTGAGAGGGGAGGACTCTCTGAATTGGATAAGGCAGGATTCAT
CAAGAGGCAGCTTGTGGAAACCAGGCAGATCACTAAGCACGTTGCACAGATCCTCGATTCTAGGATGAAC
ACCAAGTACGATGAGAACGATAAGTTGATCAGGGAAGTGAAGGTTATCACCCTCAAGTCAAAGCTCGTGT
CTGATTTCAGAAAGGATTTCCAATTCTACAAGGTGAGGGAAATCAACAACTACCACCACGCTCACGATGC
TTACCTTAACGCTGTTGTTGGAACCGCTCTCATCAAGAAGTATCCTAAGCTCGAGTCAGAGTTCGTGTAC
GGTGATTACAAGGTGTACGATGTGAGGAAGATGATCGCTAAGTCTGAGCAAGAGATCGGAAAGGCTACCG
CTAAGTATTTCTTCTACTCTAACATCATGAATTTCTTCAAGACCGAGATTACCCTCGCTAACGGTGAGAT
CAGAAAGAGGCCACTCATCGAGACAAACGGTGAAACAGGTGAGATCGTGTGGGATAAGGGAAGGGATTTC
GCTACCGTTAGAAAGGTGCTCTCTATGCCACAGGTGAACATCGTTAAGAAAACCGAGGTGCAGACCGGTG
GATTCTCTAAAGAGTCTATCCTCCCTAAGAGGAACTCTGATAAGCTCATTGCTAGGAAGAAGGATTGGGA
CCCTAAGAAATACGGTGGTTTCGATTCTCCTACCGTGGCTTACTCTGTTCTCGTTGTGGCTAAGGTTGAG
AAGGGAAAGAGTAAGAAGCTCAAGTCTGTTAAGGAACTTCTCGGAATCACTATCATGGAAAGGTCATCTT
TCGAGAAGAACCCAATCGATTTCCTCGAGGCTAAGGGATACAAAGAGGTTAAGAAGGATCTCATCATCAA
GCTCCCAAAGTACTCACTCTTCGAACTCGAGAACGGTAGAAAGAGGATGCTCGCTTCTGCTGGTGAGCTT
CAAAAGGGAAACGAGCTTGCTCTCCCATCTAAGTACGTTAACTTTCTTTACCTCGCTTCTCACTACGAGA
AGTTGAAGGGATCTCCAGAAGATAACGAGCAGAAGCAACTTTTCGTTGAGCAGCACAAGCACTACTTGGA
TGAGATCATCGAGCAGATCTCTGAGTTCTCTAAAAGGGTGATCCTCGCTGATGCAAACCTCGATAAGGTG
TTGTCTGCTTACAACAAGCACAGAGATAAGCCTATCAGGGAACAGGCAGAGAACATCATCCATCTCTTCA
CCCTTACCAACCTCGGTGCTCCTGCTGCTTTCAAGTACTTCGATACAACCATCGATAGGAAGAGATACAC
CTCTACCAAAGAAGTGCTCGATGCTACCCTCATCCATCAGTCTATCACTGGACTCTACGAGACTAGGATC
GATCTCTCACAGCTCGGTGGTGATTCAAGGGCTGATCCTAAGAAGAAGAGGAAGGTTTGACTCGAGATAT
GAAGATGAAGATGAAATATTTGGTGTGTCAAATAAAAAGCTTGTGTGCTTAAGTTTGTGTTTTTTTCTTG
GCTTGTTGTGTTATGAATTTGTGGCTTTTTCTAATATTAAATGAATGTAAGATCACATTATAATGAATAA
ACAAATGTTTCTATAATCCATTGTGAATGTTTTGTTGGATCTCTTCTGCAGCATATAACTACTGTATGTG
CTATGGTATGGACTATGGAATATGATTAAAGATAAGGAGCTCCGGTGACGGACCCATGGGCTTCGACTTG
CCTTCCGCACAATACATCATTTCTTCTTAGCTTTTTTTCTTCTTCTTCGTTCATACAGTTTTTTTTTGTT
TATCAGCTTACATTTTCTTGAACCGTAGCTTTCGTTTTCTTCTTTTTAACTTTCCATTCGGAGTTTTTGT
ATCTTGTTTCATAGTTTGTCCCAGGATTAGAATGATTAGGCATCGAACCTTCAAGAATTTGATTGAATAA
AACATCTTCATTCTTAAGATATGAAGATAATCTTCAAAAGGCCCCTGGGAATCTGAAAGAAGAGAAGCAG
GCCCATTTATATGGGAAAGAACAATAGTATTTCTTATATAGGCCCATTTAAGTTGAAAACAATCTTCAAA
AGTCCCACATCGCTTAGATAAGAAAACGAAGCTGAGTTTATATACAGCTAGAGTCGAAGTAGTGATTGGA
CTGGAGCAGACACGGCTGTTTTAGAGCTAGAAATAGCAAGTTAAAATAAGGCTAGTCCGTTATCAACTTG
AAAAAGTGGCACCGAGTCGGTGCTTTTTTTTGCAAAATTTTCCAGATCGATTTCTTCTTCCTCTGTTCTT
CGGCGTTCAATTTCTGGGGTTTTCTCTTCGTTTTCTGTAACTGAAACCTAAAATTTGACCTAAAAAAAAT
CTCAAATAATATGATTCAGTGGTTTTGTACTTTTCAGTTAGTTGAGTTTTGCAGTTCCGATGAGATAAAC
CAATATTAATCCAAACTACTGCAGCCTGACAGACAAATGAGGATGCAAACAATTTTAAAGTTTATCTAAC
GCTAGCTGTTTTGTTTCTTCTCTCTGGTGCACCAACGACGGCGTTTTCTCAATCATAAAGAGGCTTGTTT
TACTTAAGGCCAATAATGTTGATGGATCGAAAGAAGAGGGCTTTTAATAAACGAGCCCGTTTAAGCTGTA
AACGATGTCAAAAACATCCCACATCGTTCAGTTGAAAATAGAAGCTCTGTTTATATATTGGTAGAGTCGA
CTAAGAGATTGTATCAGATAGAGTCCAGGAGTTTTAGAGCTAGAAATAGCAAGTTAAAATAAGGCTAGTC
CGTTATCAACTTGAAAAAGTGGCACCGAGTCGGTGCTTTTTTTTGCAAAATTTTCCAGATCGATTTCTTC
TTCCTCTGTTCTTCGGCGTTCAATTTCTGGGGTTTTCTCTTCGTTTTCTGTAACTGAAACCTAAAATTTG
ACCTAAAAAAAATCTCAAATAATATGATTCAGTGGTTTTGTACTTTTCAGTTAGTTGAGTTTTGCAGTTC
CGATGAGATAAACCAATAAGCTTGACCGAGTGTACTTCAAGTCAGTGGGAAATCAATAAAATGATTATTT
TATGAATATATTTCATTGTGCAAGTAGATAGAAATTACATATGTTACATAACACACGAAATAAACAAAAA
AAGACAATCCAAAAACAAACACCCCAAAAAAAATAATCACTTTAGATAAACTCGTATGAGGAGAGGCACG
TTCAGTGACTCGACGATTCCCGAGCAAAAAAAGTCTCCCCGTCACACATGTAGTGGGTGACGCAATTATC
TTTAAAGTAATCCTTCTGTTGACTTGTCATTGATAACATCCAGTCTTCGTCAGGATTGCAAAGAATTATA
GAAGGGATCCCACCTTTTATTTTCTTCTTTTTTCCATATTTAGGGTTGACAGTGAAATCAGACTGGCAAC
CTATTAATTGCTTCCACAATGGGACGAACTTGAAGGGGATGTCGTCGATGATATTATAGGTGGCGTGTTC
ATCGTAGTTGGTGAAATCGATGGTACCGTTCCAATAGTTGTGTCGTCCGAGACTTCTAGCCCAGGTGGTC
TTTCCGGTACGAGTTGGTCCGCAGATGTAGAGGCTGGGGTGTCGGATTCCATTCCTTCCATTGTCCTTGT
TAAATCGGCCATCCATTCAAGGTCAGATTGAGCTTGTTGGTATGAGACAGGATGTATGTAAGTATAAGCG
TCTATGCTTACATGGTATAGATGGGTTTCCCTCCAGGAGTGTAGATCTTCGTGGCAGCGAAGATCTGATT
CTGTGAAGGGCGACACATACGGTTCAGGTTGTGGAGGGAATAATTTGTTGGCTGAATATTCCAGCCATTG
AAGCTTTGTTGCCCATTCATGAGGGAATTCTTCCTTGATCATGTCAAGATATTCCTCCTTAGACGTTGCA
GTCTGGATAATAGTTCTCCATCGTGCGTCAGATTTGCGAGGAGAAACCTTATGATCTCGGAAATCTCCTC
TGGTTTTAATATCTCCGTCCTTTGATATGTAATCAAGGACTTGTTTAGAGTTTCTAGCTGGCTGGATATT
AGGGTGATTTCCTTCAAAATCGAAAAAAGAAGGATCCCTAATACAAGGTTTTTTATCAAGCTGGAGAAGA
GCATGATAGTGGGTAGTGCCATCTTGATGAAGCTCAGAAGCAACACCAAGGAAGAAAATAAGAAAAGGTG
TGAGTTTCTCCCAGAGAAACTGGAATAAATCATCTCTTTGAGATGAGCACTTGGGATAGGTAAGGAAAAC
ATATTTAGATTGGAGTCTGAAGTTCTTACTAGCAGAAGGCATGTTGTTGTGACTCCGAGGGGTTGCCTCA
AACTCTATCTTATAACCGGCGTGGAGGCATGGAGGCAGGGGTATTTTGGTCATTTTAATAGATAGTGGAA
AATGACGTGGAATTTACTTAAAGACGAAGTCTTTGCGACAAGGGGGGGCCCACGCCGAATTTAATATTAC
CGGCGTGGCCCCCCCTTATCGCGAGTGCTTTAGCACGAGCGGTCCAGATTTAAAGTAGAAAATTTCCCGC
CCACTAGGGTTAAAGGTGTTCACACTATAAAAGCATATACGATGTGATGGTATTTGATGGAGCGTATATT
GTATCAGGTATTTCCGTTGGATACGAATTATTCGTACGACCCTCATAGTTTAAACTATCAGTGTTTGACA
GGATATATTGGCGGGTAAACCTAAGAGAAAAGAGCGTTTATTAGAATAATCGGATATTTAAAAGGGCGTG
AAAAGGTTTATCCGTTCGTCCATTTGTATGTGCATGCCAACCACAGGGTTCCCCTCGGGATCAAAGTACT
TTGATCCAACCCCTCCGCTGCTATAGTGCAGTCGGCTTCTGACGTTCAGTGCAGCCGTCTTCTGAAAACG
ACATGTCGCACAAGTCCTAAGTTACGCGACAGGCTGCCGCCCTGCCCTTTTCCTGGCGTTTTCTTGTCGC
GTGTTTTAGTCGCATAAAGTAGAATACTTGCGACTAGAACCGGAGACATTACGCCATGAACAAGAGCGCC
GCCGCTGGCCTGCTGGGCTATGCCCGCGTCAGCACCGACGACCAGGACTTGACCAACCAACGGGCCGAAC
TGCACGCGGCCGGCTGCACCAAGCTGTTTTCCGAGAAGATCACCGGCACCAGGCGCGACCGCCCGGAGCT
GGCCAGGATGCTTGACCACCTACGCCCTGGCGACGTTGTGACAGTGACCAGGCTAGACCGCCTGGCCCGC
AGCACCCGCGACCTACTGGACATTGCCGAGCGCATCCAGGAGGCCGGCGCGGGCCTGCGTAGCCTGGCAG
AGCCGTGGGCCGACACCACCACGCCGGCCGGCCGCATGGTGTTGACCGTGTTCGCCGGCATTGCCGAGTT
CGAGCGTTCCCTAATCATCGACCGCACCCGGAGCGGGCGCGAGGCCGCCAAGGCCCGAGGCGTGAAGTTT
GGCCCCCGCCCTACCCTCACCCCGGCACAGATCGCGCACGCCCGCGAGCTGATCGACCAGGAAGGCCGCA
CCGTGAAAGAGGCGGCTGCACTGCTTGGCGTGCATCGCTCGACCCTGTACCGCGCACTTGAGCGCAGCGA
GGAAGTGACGCCCACCGAGGCCAGGCGGCGCGGTGCCTTCCGTGAGGACGCATTGACCGAGGCCGACGCC
CTGGCGGCCGCCGAGAATGAACGCCAAGAGGAACAAGCATGAAACCGCACCAGGACGGCCAGGACGAACC
GTTTTTCATTACCGAAGAGATCGAGGCGGAGATGATCGCGGCCGGGTACGTGTTCGAGCCGCCCGCGCAC
GGCTCAACCGTGCGGCTGCATGAAATCCTGGCCGGTTTGTCTGATGCCAAGCTGGCGGCCTGGCCGGCCA
GCTTGGCCGCTGAAGAAACCGAGCGCCGCCGTCTAAAAAGGTGATGTGTATTTGAGTAAAACAGCTTGCG
TCATGCGGTCGCTGCGTATATGATGCGATGAGTAAATAAACAAATACGCAAGGGGAACGCATGAAGGTTA
TCGCTGTACTTAACCAGAAAGGCGGGTCAGGCAAGACGACCATCGCAACCCATCTAGCCCGCGCCCTGCA
ACTCGCCGGGGCCGATGTTCTGTTAGTCGATTCCGATCCCCAGGGCAGTGCCCGCGATTGGGCGGCCGTG
CGGGAAGATCAACCGCTAACCGTTGTCGGCATCGACCGCCCGACGATTGACCGCGACGTGAAGGCCATCG
GCCGGCGCGACTTCGTAGTGATCGACGGAGCGCCCCAGGCGGCGGACTTGGCTGTGTCCGCGATCAAGGC
AGCCGACTTCGTGCTGATTCCGGTGCAGCCAAGCCCTTACGACATATGGGCCACCGCCGACCTGGTGGAG
CTGGTTAAGCAGCGCATTGAGGTCACGGATGGAAGGCTACAAGCGGCCTTTGTCGTGTCGCGGGCGATCA
AAGGCACGCGCATCGGCGGTGAGGTTGCCGAGGCGCTGGCCGGGTACGAGCTGCCCATTCTTGAGTCCCG
TATCACGCAGCGCGTGAGCTACCCAGGCACTGCCGCCGCCGGCACAACCGTTCTTGAATCAGAACCCGAG
GGCGACGCTGCCCGCGAGGTCCAGGCGCTGGCCGCTGAAATTAAATCAAAACTCATTTGAGTTAATGAGG
TAAAGAGAAAATGAGCAAAAGCACAAACACGCTAAGTGCCGGCCGTCCGAGCGCACGCAGCAGCAAGGCT
GCAACGTTGGCCAGCCTGGCAGACACGCCAGCCATGAAGCGGGTCAACTTTCAGTTGCCGGCGGAGGATC
ACACCAAGCTGAAGATGTACGCGGTACGCCAAGGCAAGACCATTACCGAGCTGCTATCTGAATACATCGC
GCAGCTACCAGAGTAAATGAGCAAATGAATAAATGAGTAGATGAATTTTAGCGGCTAAAGGAGGCGGCAT
GGAAAATCAAGAACAACCAGGCACCGACGCCGTGGAATGCCCCATGTGTGGAGGAACGGGCGGTTGGCCA
GGCGTAAGCGGCTGGGTTGCCTGCCGGCCCTGCAATGGCACTGGAACCCCCAAGCCCGAGGAATCGGCGT
GAGCGGTCGCAAACCATCCGGCCCGGTACAAATCGGCGCGGCGCTGGGTGATGACCTGGTGGAGAAGTTG
AAGGCCGCGCAGGCCGCCCAGCGGCAACGCATCGAGGCAGAAGCACGCCCCGGTGAATCGTGGCAAGCGG
CCGCTGATCGAATCCGCAAAGAATCCCGGCAACCGCCGGCAGCCGGTGCGCCGTCGATTAGGAAGCCGCC
CAAGGGCGACGAGCAACCAGATTTTTTCGTTCCGATGCTCTATGACGTGGGCACCCGCGATAGTCGCAGC
ATCATGGACGTGGCCGTTTTCCGTCTGTCGAAGCGTGACCGACGAGCTGGCGAGGTGATCCGCTACGAGC
TTCCAGACGGGCACGTAGAGGTTTCCGCAGGGCCGGCCGGCATGGCCAGTGTGTGGGATTACGACCTGGT
ACTGATGGCGGTTTCCCATCTAACCGAATCCATGAACCGATACCGGGAAGGGAAGGGAGACAAGCCCGGC
CGCGTGTTCCGTCCACACGTTGCGGACGTACTCAAGTTCTGCCGGCGAGCCGATGGCGGAAAGCAGAAAG
ACGACCTGGTAGAAACCTGCATTCGGTTAAACACCACGCACGTTGCCATGCAGCGTACGAAGAAGGCCAA
GAACGGCCGCCTGGTGACGGTATCCGAGGGTGAAGCCTTGATTAGCCGCTACAAGATCGTAAAGAGCGAA
ACCGGGCGGCCGGAGTACATCGAGATCGAGCTAGCTGATTGGATGTACCGCGAGATCACAGAAGGCAAGA
ACCCGGACGTGCTGACGGTTCACCCCGATTACTTTTTGATCGATCCCGGCATCGGCCGTTTTCTCTACCG
CCTGGCACGCCGCGCCGCAGGCAAGGCAGAAGCCAGATGGTTGTTCAAGACGATCTACGAACGCAGTGGC
AGCGCCGGAGAGTTCAAGAAGTTCTGTTTCACCGTGCGCAAGCTGATCGGGTCAAATGACCTGCCGGAGT
ACGATTTGAAGGAGGAGGCGGGGCAGGCTGGCCCGATCCTAGTCATGCGCTACCGCAACCTGATCGAGGG
CGAAGCATCCGCCGGTTCCTAATGTACGGAGCAGATGCTAGGGCAAATTGCCCTAGCAGGGGAAAAAGGT
CGAAAAGGCCTCTTTCCTGTGGATAGCACGTACATTGGGAACCCAAAGCCGTACATTGGGAACCGGAACC
CGTACATTGGGAACCCAAAGCCGTACATTGGGAACCGGTCACACATGTAAGTGACTGATATAAAAGAGAA
AAAAGGCGATTTTTCCGCCTAAAACTCTTTAAAACTTATTAAAACTCTTAAAACCCGCCTGGCCTGTGCA
TAACTGTCTGGCCAGCGCACAGCCGAAGAGCTGCAAAAAGCGCCTACCCTTCGGTCGCTGCGCTCCCTAC
GCCCCGCCGCTTCGCGTCGGCCTATCGCGGCCGCTGGCCGCTCAAAAATGGCTGGCCTACGGCCAGGCAA
TCTACCAGGGCGCGGACAAGCCGCGCCGTCGCCACTCGACCGCCGGCGCCCACATCAAGGCACCCTGCCT
CGCGCGTTTCGGTGATGACGGTGAAAACCTCTGACACATGCAGCTCCCGGAAACGGTCACAGCTTGTCTG
TAAGCGGATGCCGGGAGCAGACAAGCCCGTCAGGGCGCGTCAGCGGGTGTTGGCGGGTGTCGGGGCGCAG
CCATGACCCAGTCACGTAGCGATAGCGGAGTGTATACTGGCTTAACTATGCGGCATCAGAGCAGATTGTA
CTGAGAGTGCACCATATGCGGTGTGAAATACCGCACAGATGCGTAAGGAGAAAATACCGCATCAGGCGCT
CTTCCGCTTCCTCGCTCACTGACTCGCTGCGCTCGGTCGTTCGGCTGCGGCGAGCGGTATCAGCTCACTC
AAAGGCGGTAATACGGTTATCCACAGAATCAGGGGATAACGCAGGAAAGAACATGTGAGCAAAAGGCCAG
CAAAAGGCCAGGAACCGTAAAAAGGCCGCGTTGCTGGCGTTTTTCCATAGGCTCCGCCCCCCTGACGAGC
ATCACAAAAATCGACGCTCAAGTCAGAGGTGGCGAAACCCGACAGGACTATAAAGATACCAGGCGTTTCC
CCCTGGAAGCTCCCTCGTGCGCTCTCCTGTTCCGACCCTGCCGCTTACCGGATACCTGTCCGCCTTTCTC
CCTTCGGGAAGCGTGGCGCTTTCTCATAGCTCACGCTGTAGGTATCTCAGTTCGGTGTAGGTCGTTCGCT
CCAAGCTGGGCTGTGTGCACGAACCCCCCGTTCAGCCCGACCGCTGCGCCTTATCCGGTAACTATCGTCT
TGAGTCCAACCCGGTAAGACACGACTTATCGCCACTGGCAGCAGCCACTGGTAACAGGATTAGCAGAGCG
AGGTATGTAGGCGGTGCTACAGAGTTCTTGAAGTGGTGGCCTAACTACGGCTACACTAGAAGGACAGTAT
TTGGTATCTGCGCTCTGCTGAAGCCAGTTACCTTCGGAAAAAGAGTTGGTAGCTCTTGATCCGGCAAACA
AACCACCGCTGGTAGCGGTGGTTTTTTTGTTTGCAAGCAGCAGATTACGCGCAGAAAAAAAGGATCTCAA
GAAGATCCTTTGATCTTTTCTACGGGGTCTGACGCTCAGTGGAACGAAAACTCACGTTAAGGGATTTTGG
TCATGCATTCTAGGTACTGGTAATGACTCCAACTTATTGATAGTGTTTTATGTTCAGATAATGCCCGATG
ACTTTGTCATGCAGCTCCACCGATTTTGAGAACGACAGCGACTTCCGTCCCAGCCGTGCCAGGTGCTGCC
TCAGATTCAGGTTATGCCGCTCAATTCGCTGCGTATATCGCTTGCTGATTACGTGCAGCTTTCCCTTCAG
GCGGGATTCATACAGCGGCCAGCCATCCGTCATCCATATCACCACGTCAAAGGGTGACAGCAGGCTCATA
AGACGCCCCAGCGTCGCCATAGTGCGTTCACCGAATACGTGCGCAACAACCGTCTTCCGGAGACTGTCAT
ACGCGTAAAACAGCCAGCGCTGGCGCGATTTAGCCCCGACATAGCCCCACTGTTCGTCCATTTCCGCGCA
GACGATGACGTCACTGCCCGGCTGTATGCGCGAGGTTACCGACTGCGGCCTGAGTTTTTTAAGTGACGTA
AAATCGTGTTGAGGCCAACGCCCATAATGCGGGCTGTTGCCCGGCATCCAACGCCATTCATGGCCATATC
AATGATTTTCTGGTGCGTACCGGGTTGAGAAGCGGTGTAAGTGAACTGCAGTTGCCATGTTTTACGGCAG
TGAGAGCAGAGATAGCGCTGATGTCCGGCGGTGCTTTTGCCGTTACGCACCACCCCGTCAGTAGCTGAAC
AGGAGGGACAGCTGATAGAAACAGAAGCCACTGGAGCACCTCAAAAACACCATCATACACTAAATCAGTA
AGTTGGCAGCATCACCCTAGGTACTAAAACAATTCATCCAGTAAAATATAATATTTTATTTTCTCCCAAT
CAGGCTTGATCCCCAGTAAGTCAAAAAATAGCTCGACATACTGTTCTTCCCCGATATCCTCCCTGATCGA
CCGGACGCAGAAGGCAATGTCATACCACTTGTCCGCCCTGCCGCTTCTCCCAAGATCAATAAAGCCACTT
ACTTTGCCATCTTTCACAAAGATGTTGCTGTCTCCCAGGTCGCCGTGGGAAAAGACAAGTTCCTCTTCGG
GCTTTTCCGTCTTTAAAAAATCATACAGCTCGCGCGGATCTTTAAATGGAGTGTCTTCTTCCCAGTTTTC
GCAATCCACATCGGCCAGATCGTTATTCAGTAAGTAATCCAATTCGGCTAAGCGGCTGTCTAAGCTATTC
GTATAGGGACAATCCGATATGTCGATGGAGTGAAAGAGCCTGATGCACTCCGCATACAGCTCGATAATCT
TTTCAGGGCTTTGTTCATCTTCATACTCTTCCGAGCAAAGGACGCCATCGGCCTCACTCATGAGCAGATT
GCTCCAGCCATCATGCCGTTCAAAGTGCAGGACCTTTGGAACAGGCAGCTTTCCTTCCAGCCATAGCATC
ATGTCCTTTTCCCGTTCCACATCATAGGTGGTCCCTTTATACCGGCTGTCCGTCATTTTTAAATATAGGT
TTTCATTTTCTCCCACCAGCTTATATACCTTAGCAGGAGACATTCCTTCCGTATCTTTTACGCAGCGGTA
TTTTTCGATCAGTTTTTTCAATTCCGGTGATATTCTCATTTTAGCCATTTATTATTTCCTTCCTCTTTTC
TACAGTATTTAAAGATACCCCAAGAAGCTAATTATAACAAGACGAACTCCAATTCACTGTTCCTTGCATT
CTAAAACCTTAAATACCAGAAAACAGCTTTTTCAAAGTTGTTTTCAAAGTTGGCGTATAACATAGTATCG
ACGGAGCCGATTTTGAAACCGCGGTGATCACAGGCAGCAACGCTCTGTCATCGTTACAATCAACATGCTA
CCCTCCGCGAGATCATCCGTGTTTCAAACCCGGCAGCTTAGTTGCCGTTCTTCCGAATAGCATCGGTAAC
ATGAGCAAAGTCTGC
Features (pLannotate 1.2.2; 19 found; start..end, strand, type, name):
    107..131     +  misc_feature   LB T-DNA repeat: left border repeat from nopaline C58 T-DNA
    509..565     +  CDS            MP_BEYDV (fragment): Protein inferred from homology: Swiss-Prot protein existence level 3. Involved in the viral transport within, and between cells. From Bean yellow dwarf virus (BeYDV).
   1072..1413    +  promoter       CaMV 35S promoter: strong constitutive promoter from cauliflower mosaic virus
   1451..5554    +  CDS            cas9: CAS9_STRP1 - Also known as csn1 From Streptococcus pyogenes serotype M1.
   5598..5846    +  terminator     HSP terminator: efficient transcription terminator from the Arabidopsis thaliana heat shock protein 18.2 gene (Nagaya et al., 2010)
   6318..6393    +  misc_RNA       gRNA scaffold: guide RNA scaffold for the Streptococcus pyogenes CRISPR/Cas9 system
   6891..6966    +  misc_RNA       gRNA scaffold: guide RNA scaffold for the Streptococcus pyogenes CRISPR/Cas9 system
   7567..8442    -  CDS            REPA_BEYDV: Experimental evidence at protein level: Swiss-Prot protein existence level 1. Implicated in enhancement of V-sense gene expression. Acts a an inhibitor of C-sense gene transcription. From Bean yellow dwarf virus (BeYDV).
   8737..8793    +  CDS            MP_BEYDV (fragment): Protein inferred from homology: Swiss-Prot protein existence level 3. Involved in the viral transport within, and between cells. From Bean yellow dwarf virus (BeYDV).
   8816..8840    +  misc_feature   RB T-DNA repeat: right border repeat from nopaline C58 T-DNA
   9180..9581    +  CDS            Y4CG_SINFN (fragment): Protein inferred from homology: Swiss-Prot protein existence level 3. From Sinorhizobium fredii (strain NBRC 101917 / NGR234).
  10141..10770   +  CDS            pVS1 StaA: stability protein from the Pseudomonas plasmid pVS1 (Heeb et al., 2000)
  11199..12272   +  CDS            pVS1 RepA: replication protein from the Pseudomonas plasmid pVS1 (Heeb et al., 2000)
  12338..12532   +  rep_origin     pVS1 oriV: origin of replication for the Pseudomonas plasmid pVS1 (Heeb et al., 2000)
  12735..12774   +  CDS            rop (fragment): Rop protein, which maintains plasmids at low copy number; rop
  12876..13016   +  misc_feature   bom: basis of mobility region from pBR322
  13202..13790   -  rep_origin     ori: high-copy-number ColE1/pMB1/pBR322/pUC origin of replication
  13879..14646   -  mobile_element IS1: prokaryotic transposable element IS1
  14654..15448   -  CDS            KanR: aminoglycoside phosphotransferase; aphA-3; confers resistance to kanamycin
