[The description below was written by a language model from this plasmid's Addgene catalogue record and pLannotate feature annotations shown in this document.]
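Description:
pGMV-gSWEET4 is a plant CRISPR/Cas9 binary vector built on the pGMV-U backbone, a "universal" geminiviral replicon vector derived from Bean yellow dwarf virus (BeYDV). It carries a pair of guide RNAs directed against the Vitis vinifera sugar transporter gene VviSWEET4. The backbone outside the T-DNA has the layout typical of Agrobacterium binary plasmids. A pVS1 replication module (oriV, RepA and the StaA stability protein) supports maintenance in Agrobacterium, and a ColE1/pBR322-type origin with the bom region supports high-copy propagation in E. coli. A KanR aminoglycoside phosphotransferase gene provides kanamycin selection. The record lists no plant selectable marker.

Between the nopaline-type left and right T-DNA borders, two short repeated BeYDV-derived segments (annotated as movement-protein fragments) sit at either end of the payload. This arrangement is consistent with the duplicated viral sequences that flank a geminiviral replicon. A BeYDV Rep/RepA coding region lies on the opposite strand inside them. In such systems the viral replication protein releases and amplifies the flanked DNA as a circular episome in plant cells, which raises the copy number of the cargo. The cargo is Streptococcus pyogenes Cas9 driven by the CaMV 35S promoter and terminated by the Arabidopsis HSP18.2 terminator. It is followed by two S. pyogenes gRNA scaffolds, corresponding to the guide pair that was inserted through BsaI sites destroyed during cloning. The promoters driving the guides are not annotated in the feature table.

The sequenced record is 15,765 nt, compared with a catalogued size of 14,985 bp. The difference largely reflects an IS1 insertion element found next to KanR, which the depositor notes should not affect function. The construct is intended for editing VviSWEET4 in grapevine.
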