Addgene plasmid #112796: pGMV-gSWEET4
Purpose: Universal BeYDV-derived vector with gRNAs targeting the VviSWEET4 gene
Depositing lab: Humberto Prieto. Depositing organization: Instituto de Investigaciones Agropecuarias. Publication: Grape Biotechnology: Past, Present, and Future. Prieto H, Miccono M, Aguirre C, Sánchez E, Castro A. In: Cantu D., Walker M. (eds) The Grape Genome. Compendium of Plant Genomes. Springer, Cham. 10.1007/978-3-030-18601-2_16.
Backbone
  Vector backbone: pGMV-U
  Backbone manufacturer: n/a
  Total vector size (bp): 14985
  Vector type: Plant Expression, CRISPR
  Selectable markers: None
Growth in bacteria
  Bacterial resistance: Kanamycin, 50 μg/mL
  Growth temperature: 37°C
  Growth strain: DH5alpha
  Copy number: High Copy
Gene/Insert
  Gene/Insert name: gRNA pair targeting VviSWEET4
  gRNA/shRNA sequence: VviSWEET4
  Species: Vitis vinifera
  Cloning method: Restriction Enzyme; 5′ cloning site BsaI (destroyed during cloning); 3′ cloning site BsaI (destroyed during cloning)
  Sequencing primers: 5′ TCAAAAGTCCCACATCGCTTAGA
Terms and licenses: Academic/Nonprofit Terms; Industry Terms: Not Available to Industry
Depositor comments: Addgene NGS results identified an IS1 element immediately upstream of KanR, which should not affect plasmid function.
How to cite: pGMV-gSWEET4 was a gift from Humberto Prieto (Addgene plasmid # 112796 ; http://n2t.net/addgene:112796 ; RRID:Addgene_112796)
